>Addgene plasmid #117646 | pEPOR2KN0079 | addgene full sequence | sequence record 228398 | Addgene NGS Result
GAACACTCTGTGCCGATGTATCACCTCTCGCAAGAATTCAAGCTTGGAGGTCAACATGGTGGAGCACGAC
ACTCTGGTCTACTCCAAAAATGTCAAAGATACAGTCTCAGAAGATCAAAGGGCTATTGAGACTTTTCAAC
AAAGGATAATTTCGGGAAACCTCCTCGGATTCCATTGCCCAGCTATCTGTCACTTCATCGAAAGGACAGT
AGAAAAGGAAGGTGGCTCCTACAAATGCCATCATTGCGATAAAGGAAAGGCTATCATTCAAGATCTCTCT
GCCGACAGTGGTCCCAAAGATGGACCCCCACCCACGAGGAGCATCGTGGAAAAAGAAGAGGTTCCAACCA
CGTCTACAAAGCAAGTGGATTGATGTGATAACATGGTGGAGCACGACACTCTGGTCTACTCCAAAAATGT
CAAAGATACAGTCTCAGAAGATCAAAGGGCTATTGAGACTTTTCAACAAAGGATAATTTCGGGAAACCTC
CTCGGATTCCATTGCCCAGCTATCTGTCACTTCATCGAAAGGACAGTAGAAAAGGAAGGTGGCTCCTACA
AATGCCATCATTGCGATAAAGGAAAGGCTATCATTCAAGATCTCTCTGCCGACAGTGGTCCCAAAGATGG
ACCCCCACCCACGAGGAGCATCGTGGAAAAAGAAGAGGTTCCAACCACGTCTACAAAGCAAGTGGATTGA
TGTGACATCTCCACTGACGTAAGGGATGACGCACAATCCCACTATCCTTCGCAAGACCCTTCCTCTATAT
AAGGAAGTTCATTTCATTTGGAGAGGACACGCTCGAGTATAAGAGCTCATTTTTACAACAATTACCAACA
ACAACAAACAACAAACAACATTACAATTACATTTACAATTATCGATACAATGGCCCCAAAGAAGAAGCGG
AAGGTCGGTATCCACGGAGTCCCAGCAGCCAAGCGGAACTACATCCTGGGCCTGGACATCGGCATCACCA
GCGTGGGCTACGGCATCATCGACTACGAGACACGGGACGTGATCGATGCCGGCGTGCGGCTGTTCAAAGA
GGCCAACGTGGAAAACAACGAGGGCAGGCGGAGCAAGAGAGGCGCCAGAAGGCTGAAGCGGCGGAGGCGG
CATAGAATCCAGAGAGTGAAGAAGCTGCTGTTCGACTACAACCTGCTGACCGACCACAGCGAGCTGAGCG
GCATCAACCCCTACGAGGCCAGAGTGAAGGGCCTGAGCCAGAAGCTGAGCGAGGAAGAGTTCTCTGCCGC
CCTGCTGCACCTGGCCAAGAGAAGAGGCGTGCACAACGTGAACGAGGTGGAAGAGGACACCGGCAACGAG
CTGTCCACCAAAGAGCAGATCAGCCGGAACAGCAAGGCCCTGGAAGAGAAATACGTGGCCGAACTGCAGC
TGGAACGGCTGAAGAAAGACGGCGAAGTGCGGGGCAGCATCAACAGATTCAAGACCAGCGACTACGTGAA
AGAAGCCAAACAGCTGCTGAAGGTGCAGAAGGCCTACCACCAGCTGGACCAGAGCTTCATCGACACCTAC
ATCGACCTGCTGGAAACCCGGCGGACCTACTATGAGGGACCTGGCGAGGGCAGCCCCTTCGGCTGGAAGG
ACATCAAAGAATGGTACGAGATGCTGATGGGCCACTGCACCTACTTCCCCGAGGAACTGCGGAGCGTGAA
GTACGCCTACAACGCCGACCTGTACAACGCCCTGAACGACCTGAACAATCTCGTGATCACCAGGGACGAG
AACGAGAAGCTGGAATATTACGAGAAGTTCCAGATCATCGAGAACGTGTTCAAGCAGAAGAAGAAGCCCA
CCCTGAAGCAGATCGCCAAAGAAATCCTCGTGAACGAAGAGGATATTAAGGGCTACAGAGTGACCAGCAC
CGGCAAGCCCGAGTTCACCAACCTGAAGGTGTACCACGACATCAAGGACATTACCGCCCGGAAAGAGATT
ATTGAGAACGCCGAGCTGCTGGATCAGATTGCCAAGATCCTGACCATCTACCAGAGCAGCGAGGACATCC
AGGAAGAACTGACCAATCTGAACTCCGAGCTGACCCAGGAAGAGATCGAGCAGATCTCTAATCTGAAGGG
CTATACCGGCACCCACAACCTGAGCCTGAAGGCCATCAACCTGATCCTGGACGAGCTGTGGCACACCAAC
GACAACCAGATCGCTATCTTCAACCGGCTGAAGCTGGTGCCCAAGAAGGTGGACCTGTCCCAGCAGAAAG
AGATCCCCACCACCCTGGTGGACGACTTCATCCTGAGCCCCGTCGTGAAGAGAAGCTTCATCCAGAGCAT
CAAAGTGATCAACGCCATCATCAAGAAGTACGGCCTGCCCAACGACATCATTATCGAGCTGGCCCGCGAG
AAGAACTCCAAGGACGCCCAGAAAATGATCAACGAGATGCAGAAGCGGAACCGGCAGACCAACGAGCGGA
TCGAGGAAATCATCCGGACCACCGGCAAAGAGAACGCCAAGTACCTGATCGAGAAGATCAAGCTGCACGA
CATGCAGGAAGGCAAGTGCCTGTACAGCCTGGAAGCCATCCCTCTGGAAGATCTGCTGAACAACCCCTTC
AACTATGAGGTGGACCACATCATCCCCAGAAGCGTGTCCTTCGACAACAGCTTCAACAACAAGGTGCTCG
TGAAGCAGGAAGAAAACAGCAAGAAGGGCAACCGGACCCCATTCCAGTACCTGAGCAGCAGCGACAGCAA
GATCAGCTACGAAACCTTCAAGAAGCACATCCTGAATCTGGCCAAGGGCAAGGGCAGAATCAGCAAGACC
AAGAAAGAGTATCTGCTGGAAGAACGGGACATCAACAGGTTCTCCGTGCAGAAAGACTTCATCAACCGGA
ACCTGGTGGATACCAGATACGCCACCAGAGGCCTGATGAACCTGCTGCGGAGCTACTTCAGAGTGAACAA
CCTGGACGTGAAAGTGAAGTCCATCAATGGCGGCTTCACCAGCTTTCTGCGGCGGAAGTGGAAGTTTAAG
AAAGAGCGGAACAAGGGGTACAAGCACCACGCCGAGGACGCCCTGATCATTGCCAACGCCGATTTCATCT
TCAAAGAGTGGAAGAAACTGGACAAGGCCAAAAAAGTGATGGAAAACCAGATGTTCGAGGAAAAGCAGGC
CGAGAGCATGCCCGAGATCGAAACCGAGCAGGAGTACAAAGAGATCTTCATCACCCCCCACCAGATCAAG
CACATTAAGGACTTCAAGGACTACAAGTACAGCCACCGGGTGGACAAGAAGCCTAATAGAGAGCTGATTA
ACGACACCCTGTACTCCACCCGGAAGGACGACAAGGGCAACACCCTGATCGTGAACAATCTGAACGGCCT
GTACGACAAGGACAATGACAAGCTGAAAAAGCTGATCAACAAGAGCCCCGAAAAGCTGCTGATGTACCAC
CACGACCCCCAGACCTACCAGAAACTGAAGCTGATTATGGAACAGTACGGCGACGAGAAGAATCCCCTGT
ACAAGTACTACGAGGAAACCGGGAACTACCTGACCAAGTACTCCAAAAAGGACAACGGCCCCGTGATCAA
GAAGATTAAGTATTACGGCAACAAACTGAACGCCCATCTGGACATCACCGACGACTACCCCAACAGCAGA
AACAAGGTCGTGAAGCTGTCCCTGAAGCCCTACAGATTCGACGTGTACCTGGACAATGGCGTGTACAAGT
TCGTGACCGTGAAGAATCTGGATGTGATCAAAAAAGAAAACTACTACGAAGTGAATAGCAAGTGCTATGA
GGAAGCTAAGAAGCTGAAGAAGATCAGCAACCAGGCCGAGTTTATCGCCTCCTTCTACAACAACGATCTG
ATCAAGATCAACGGCGAGCTGTATAGAGTGATCGGCGTGAACAACGACCTGCTGAACCGGATCGAAGTGA
ACATGATCGACATCACCTACCGCGAGTACCTGGAAAACATGAACGACAAGAGGCCCCCCAGGATCATTAA
GACAATCGCCTCCAAGACCCAGAGCATTAAGAAGTACAGCACAGACATTCTGGGCAACCTGTATGAAGTG
AAATCTAAGAAGCACCCTCAGATCATCAAAAAGGGCAAAAGGCCGGCGGCCACGAAAAAGGCCGGCCAGG
CAAAAAAGAAAAAGGGATCCTACCCATACGATGTTCCAGATTACGCTTACCCATACGATGTTCCAGATTA
CGCTTACCCATACGATGTTCCAGATTACGCTGGTTCGATGGTGAGCAAGGGCGAGGAGCTGTTCACCGGG
GTGGTGCCCATCCTGGTCGAGCTGGACGGCGACGTAAACGGCCACAAGTTCAGCGTGTCCGGCGAGGGCG
AGGGCGATGCCACCTACGGCAAGCTGACCCTGAAGTTCATCTGCACCACCGGCAAGCTGCCCGTGCCCTG
GCCCACCCTCGTGACCACCTTCGGCTACGGCCTGCAGTGCTTCGCCCGCTACCCCGACCACATGAAGCAG
CACGACTTCTTCAAGTCCGCCATGCCCGAAGGCTACGTCCAGGAGCGCACCATCTTCTTCAAGGACGACG
GCAACTACAAGACCCGCGCCGAGGTGAAGTTCGAGGGCGACACCCTGGTGAACCGCATCGAGCTGAAGGG
CATCGACTTCAAGGAGGACGGCAACATCCTGGGGCACAAGCTGGAGTACAACTACAACAGCCACAACGTC
TATATCATGGCCGACAAGCAGAAGAACGGCATCAAGGTGAACTTCAAGATCCGCCACAACATCGAGGACG
GCAGCGTGCAGCTCGCCGACCACTACCAGCAGAACACCCCCATCGGCGACGGCCCCGTGCTGCTGCCCGA
CAACCACTACCTGAGCTACCAGTCCGCCCTGAGCAAAGACCCCAACGAGAAGCGCGATCACATGGTCCTG
CTGGAGTTCGTGACCGCCGCCGGGATCACTCTCGGCATGGACGAGCTGTACAAGTGAGCTTGTCAAGCAG
ATCGTTCAAACATTTGGCAATAAAGTTTCTTAAGATTGAATCCTGTTGCCGGTCTTGCGATGATTATCAT
ATAATTTCTGTTGAATTACGTTAAGCATGTAATAATTAACATGTAATGCATGACGTTATTTATGAGATGG
GTTTTTATGATTAGAGTCCCGCAATTATACATTTAATACGCGATAGAAAACAAAATATAGCGCGCAAACT
AGGATAAATTATCGCGCGCGGTGTCATCTATGTTACTAGATCGACGCTACTAGAATTCGAGCTCGGAGCA
TCTTCATTCTTAAGATATGAAGATAATCTTCAAAAGGCCCCTGGGAATCTGAAAGAAGAGAAGCAGGCCC
ATTTATATGGGAAAGAACAATAGTATTTCTTATATAGGCCCATTTAAGTTGAAAACAATCTTCAAAAGTC
CCACATCGCTTAGATAAGAAAACGAAGCTGAGTTTATATACAGCTAGAGTCGAAGTAGTGATTGCCCTTG
AAATATACAAGCGTGTTTTAGTACTCTGGAAACAGAATCTACTAAAACAAGGCAAAATGCCGTGTTTATC
TCGTCAACTTGTTGGCGAGATTTTTTTACTTGTCTCGCTTTACGAATTCCCATGGGGAGCATCTTCATTC
TTAAGATATGAAGATAATCTTCAAAAGGCCCCTGGGAATCTGAAAGAAGAGAAGCAGGCCCATTTATATG
GGAAAGAACAATAGTATTTCTTATATAGGCCCATTTAAGTTGAAAACAATCTTCAAAAGTCCCACATCGC
TTAGATAAGAAAACGAAGCTGAGTTTATATACAGCTAGAGTCGAAGTAGTGATTGTGAGGAACGGCTTGA
ATGCTTGTTTTAGTACTCTGGAAACAGAATCTACTAAAACAAGGCAAAATGCCGTGTTTATCTCGTCAAC
TTGTTGGCGAGATTTTTTTACTTGTCTCGCTCAGAGAGGATGCACATGTGACCGAGGGACACGAAGTGAT
CCGTTTAAACTATCAGTGTTTGACAGGATATATTGGCGGGTAAACCTAAGAGAAAAGAGCGTTTATTAGA
ATAATCGGATATTTAAAAGGGCGTGAAAAGGTTTATCCGTTCGTCCATTTGTATGTGCATGCCAACCACA
GGGTTCCCCTCGGGAGTCAGCCGTGCGGCTGCATGAAATCCTGGCCGGTTTGTCTGATGCCAAGCTGGCG
GCCTGGCCGGCCAGCTTGGCCGCTGAAGAAACCGAGCGCCGCCGTCTAAAAAGGTGATGTGTATTTGAGT
AAAACAGCTTGCGTCATGCGGTCGCTGCGTATATGATGCGATGAGTAAATAAACAAATACGCAAGGGGAA
CGCATGAAGGTTATCGCTGTACTTAACCAGAAAGGCGGGTCAGGCAAGACGACCATCGCAACCCATCTAG
CCCGCGCCCTGCAACTCGCCGGGGCCGATGTTCTGTTAGTCGATTCCGATCCCCAGGGCAGTGCCCGCGA
TTGGGCGGCCGTGCGGGAAGATCAACCGCTAACCGTTGTCGGCATCGACCGCCCGACGATTGACCGCGAC
GTGAAGGCCATCGGCCGGCGCGACTTCGTAGTGATCGACGGAGCGCCCCAGGCGGCGGACTTGGCTGTGT
CCGCGATCAAGGCAGCCGACTTCGTGCTGATTCCGGTGCAGCCAAGCCCTTACGACATATGGGCCACCGC
CGACCTGGTGGAGCTGGTTAAGCAGCGCATTGAGGTCACGGATGGAAGGCTACAAGCGGCCTTTGTCGTG
TCGCGGGCGATCAAAGGCACGCGCATCGGCGGTGAGGTTGCCGAGGCGCTGGCCGGGTACGAGCTGCCCA
TTCTTGAGTCCCGTATCACGCAGCGCGTGAGCTACCCAGGCACTGCCGCCGCCGGCACAACCGTTCTTGA
ATCAGAACCCGAGGGCGACGCTGCCCGCGAGGTCCAGGCGCTGGCCGCTGAAATTAAATCAAAACTCATT
TGAGTTAATGAGGTAAAGAGAAAATGAGCAAAAGCACAAACACGCTAAGTGCCGGCCGTCCGAGCGCACG
CAGCAGCAAGGCTGCAACGTTGGCCAGCCTGGCAGACACGCCAGCCATGAAGCGGGTCAACTTTCAGTTG
CCGGCGGAGGATCACACCAAGCTGAAGATGTACGCGGTACGCCAAGGCAAGACCATTACCGAGCTGCTAT
CTGAATACATCGCGCAGCTACCAGAGTAAATGAGCAAATGAATAAATGAGTAGATGAATTTTAGCGGCTA
AAGGAGGCGGCATGGAAAATCAAGAACAACCAGGCACCGACGCCGTGGAATGCCCCATGTGTGGAGGAAC
GGGCGGTTGGCCAGGCGTAAGCGGCTGGGTTGTCTGCCGGCCCTGCAATGGCACTGGAACCCCCAAGCCC
GAGGAATCGGCGTGAGCGGTCGCAAACCATCCGGCCCGGTACAAATCGGCGCGGCGCTGGGTGATGACCT
GGTGGAGAAGTTGAAGGCCGCGCAGGCCGCCCAGCGGCAACGCATCGAGGCAGAAGCACGCCCCGGTGAA
TCGTGGCAAGCGGCCGCTGATCGAATCCGCAAAGAATCCCGGCAACCGCCGGCAGCCGGTGCGTCGTCGA
TTAGGAAGCCGCCCAAGGGCGACGAGCAACCAGATTTTTTCGTTCCGATGCTCTATGACGTGGGCACCCG
CGATAGTCGCAGCATCATGGACGTGGCCGTTTTCCGTCTGTCGAAGCGTGACCGACGAGCTGGCGAGGTG
ATCCGCTACGAGCTTCCAGACGGGCACGTAGAGGTTTCCGCAGGGCCGGCCGGCATGGCCAGTGTGTGGG
ATTACGACCTGGTACTGATGGCGGTTTCCCATCTAACCGAATCCATGAACCGATACCGGGAAGGGAAGGG
AGACAAGCCCGGCCGCGTGTTCCGTCCACACGTTGCGGACGTACTCAAGTTCTGCCGGCGAGCCGATGGC
GGAAAGCAGAAAGACGACCTGGTAGAAACCTGCATTCGGTTAAACACCACGCACGTTGCCATGCAGCGTA
CGAAGAAGGCCAAGAACGGCCGCCTGGTGACGGTATCCGAGGGTGAAGCCTTGATTAGCCGCTACAAGAT
CGTAAAGAGCGAAACCGGGCGGCCGGAGTACATCGAGATCGAGCTAGCTGATTGGATGTACCGCGAGATT
ACAGAAGGCAAGAACCCGGACGTGCTGACGGTTCACCCCGATTACTTTTTGATCGATCCCGGCATCGGCC
GTTTTCTCTACCGCCTGGCACGCCGCGCCGCAGGCAAGGCAGAAGCCAGATGGTTGTTCAAGACGATCTA
CGAACGCAGTGGCAGCGCCGGAGAGTTCAAGAAGTTCTGTTTCACCGTGCGCAAGCTGATCGGGTCAAAT
GACCTGCCGGAGTACGATTTGAAGGAGGAGGCGGGGCAGGCTGGCCCGATCCTAGTCATGCGCTACCGCA
ACCTGATCGAGGGCGAAGCATCCGCCGGTTCCTAATGTACGGAGCAGATGCTAGGGCAAATTGCCCTAGC
AGGGGAAAAAGGTCGAAAAAGCTTCTTTCCTGTGGATAGCACGTACATTGGGAACCCAAAGCCGTACATT
GGGAACCGGAACCCGTACATTGGGAACCCAAAGCCGTACATTGGGAACCGGTCACACATGTAAGTGACTG
ATATAAAAGAGAAAAAAGGCGATTTTTCCGCCTAAAACTCTTTAAAACTTATTAAAACTCTTAAAACCCG
CCTGGCCTGTGCATAACTGTCTGGCCAGCGCACAGCCGAACAGCTGCAAAAAGCGCCCACATCAAGGCTC
CGAGTGCGCGGAACCCCTATTTGTTTATTTTTCTAAATACATTCAAATATGTATCCGCTCATGAGACAAT
AACCCTGATAAATGCTTCAATAATATTGAAAAAGGAAGAGTATGGCTAAAATGAGAATATCACCGGAATT
GAAAAAACTGATCGAAAAATACCGCTGCGTAAAAGATACGGAAGGAATGTCTCCTGCTAAGGTATATAAG
CTGGTGGGAGAAAATGAAAACCTATATTTAAAAATGACGGACAGCCGGTATAAAGGGACCACCTATGATG
TGGAACGGGAAAAGGACATGATGCTATGGCTGGAAGGAAAGCTGCCTGTTCCAAAGGTCCTGCACTTTGA
ACGGCATGATGGCTGGAGCAATCTGCTCATGAGTGAGGCCGATGGCGTCCTTTGCTCGGAAGAGTATGAA
GATGAACAAAGCCCTGAAAAGATTATCGAGCTGTATGCGGAGTGCATCAGGCTCTTTCACTCCATCGACA
TATCGGATTGTCCCTATACGAATAGCTTAGACAGCCGCTTAGCCGAATTGGATTACTTACTGAATAACGA
TCTGGCCGATGTGGATTGCGAAAACTGGGAAGAGGACACTCCATTTAAAGATCCGCGCGAGCTGTATGAT
TTTTTAAAGACGGAAAAGCCCGAAGAGGAACTTGTCTTTTCCCACGGCGACCTGGGAGACAGCAACATCT
TTGTGAAAGATGGCAAAGTAAGTGGCTTTATTGATCTTGGGAGAAGCGGCAGGGCGGACAAGTGGTATGA
CATTGCCTTCTGCGTCCGGTCGCTCAGGGAGGATATCGGGGAAGAACAGTATGTCGAGCTATTTTTTGAC
TTACTGGGGATCAAGCCTGATTGGGAGAAAATAAAATATTATATTTTACTGGATGAATTGTTTTAGCTGT
CAGACCAAGTTTACTCATATATACTTTAGATTGATTTAAAACTTCATTTTTAATTTAAAAGGATCTAGGT
GAAGATCCTTTTTGATAATCTCATGACCAAAATCCCTTAACGTGAGTTTTCGTTCCACTGAGCGTCAGAC
CCCGTAGAAAAGATCAAAGGATCTTCTTGAGATCCTTTTTTTCTGCGCGTAATCTGCTGCTTGCAAACAA
AAAAACCACCGCTACCAGCGGTGGTTTGTTTGCCGGATCAAGAGCTACCAACTCTTTTTCCGAAGGTAAC
TGGCTTCAGCAGAGCGCAGATACCAAATACTGTTCTTCTAGTGTAGCCGTAGTTAGGCCACCACTTCAAG
AACTCTGTAGCACCGCCTACATACCTCGCTCTGCTAATCCTGTTACCAGTGGCTGCTGCCAGTGGCGATA
AGTCGTGTCTTACCGGGTTGGACTCAAGACGATAGTTACCGGATAAGGCGCAGCGGTCGGGCTGAACGGG
GGGTTCGTGCACACAGCCCAGCTTGGAGCGAACGACCTACACCGAACTGAGATACCTACAGCGTGAGCTA
TGAGAAAGCGCCACGCTTCCCGAAGGGAGAAAGGCGGACAGGTATCCGGTAAGCGGCAGGGTCGGAACAG
GAGAGCGCACGAGGGAGCTTCCAGGGGGAAACGCCTGGTATCTTTATAGTCCTGTCGGGTTTCGCCACCT
CTGACTTGAGCGTCGATTTTTGTGATGCTCGTCAGGGGGGCGGAGCCTATGGAAAAACGCCAGCAACGCG
GCCTTTTTACGGTTCCTGCTCGGATCTGTTGGACCGGACAGTAGTCATGGTTGATGGGCTGCCTGTATCG
AGTGGTGATTTTGTGCCGAGCTGCCGGTCGGGGAGCTGTTGGCTGGCTGGTGGCAGGATATATTGTGGTG
TAAACAAATTGACGCTTAGACAACTTAATAACACATTGCGGACGTTTTTAATGTACTGGGGTT
Features (pLannotate 1.2.2; 21 found; start..end, strand, type, name):
    127..803     +  promoter       CaMV 35S promoter (enhanced): cauliflower mosaic virus 35S promoter with a duplicated enhancer region
    828..881     +  misc_feature   TMV Ω: translational enhancer from the tobacco mosaic virus 5'-leader sequence (Gallie et al., 1988)
    941..4096    +  CDS            cas9: CAS9_STAAU - Experimental evidence at protein level: Swiss-Prot protein existence level 1. CRISPR (clustered regularly interspaced short palindromic repeat) is an adaptive immune system that provides protection against mobile genetic elements (viruses, transposable elements and conjugative plasmids). CRISPR clusters contain spacers, sequences complementary to antecedent mobile elements, and target invading nucleic acids. CRISPR clusters are transcribed and processed into CRISPR RNA (crRNA). In type II CRISPR systems correct processing of pre-crRNA requires a trans- encoded small RNA (tracrRNA)
   4097..4144    +  CDS            nucleoplasmin NLS: bipartite nuclear localization signal from nucleoplasmin
   4151..4167    +  CDS            3xHA (fragment): three tandem HA epitope tags
   4178..4194    +  CDS            3xHA (fragment): three tandem HA epitope tags
   4205..4231    +  CDS            3xHA (fragment): three tandem HA epitope tags
   4238..4954    +  CDS            EYFP: EYFP is a basic (constitutively fluorescent) green/yellow fluorescent protein published in 1996, derived from Aequorea victoria. It is reported to be a very rapidly-maturing weak dimer with high acid sensitivity.
   4970..5222    +  terminator     NOS terminator: nopaline synthase terminator and poly(A) signal
   5382..5398    +  promoter       AtU6 promoter (fragment): consensus promoter from the three Arabidopsis U6 snRNA genes (Waibel and Filipowicz, 1990; Nekrasov et al., 2013)
   5475..5550    +  misc_RNA       Sa gRNA scaffold: guide RNA scaffold for the Staphylococcus aureus CRISPR/Cas9 system
   5723..5739    +  promoter       AtU6 promoter (fragment): consensus promoter from the three Arabidopsis U6 snRNA genes (Waibel and Filipowicz, 1990; Nekrasov et al., 2013)
   5817..5892    +  misc_RNA       Sa gRNA scaffold: guide RNA scaffold for the Staphylococcus aureus CRISPR/Cas9 system
   5971..5995    +  misc_feature   RB T-DNA repeat: right border repeat from nopaline C58 T-DNA
   6304..6933    +  CDS            pVS1 StaA: stability protein from the Pseudomonas plasmid pVS1 (Heeb et al., 2000)
   7362..8435    +  CDS            pVS1 RepA: replication protein from the Pseudomonas plasmid pVS1 (Heeb et al., 2000)
   8501..8695    +  rep_origin     pVS1 oriV: origin of replication for the Pseudomonas plasmid pVS1 (Heeb et al., 2000)
   8757..8861    +  promoter       AmpR promoter: bla
   8862..9656    +  CDS            KanR: aminoglycoside phosphotransferase; aphA-3; confers resistance to kanamycin
   9827..10415   +  rep_origin     ori: high-copy-number ColE1/pMB1/pBR322/pUC origin of replication
  10551..10575   +  misc_feature   LB T-DNA repeat: left border repeat from nopaline C58 T-DNA
