[The description below was written by a language model from this plasmid's Addgene catalogue record and pLannotate feature annotations shown in this document.]
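Description:
pEPOR2KN0079 is a Level 2 MoClo (Golden Gate) plant expression construct built in the binary backbone pICSL4723, combining three Level 1 cassettes for Staphylococcus aureus Cas9 genome editing in plants. The assembly used BpiI sites that were destroyed during cloning. The backbone carries left and right T-DNA border repeats of the nopaline type, so the region between them can be transferred into plant cells by Agrobacterium. It has a high-copy ColE1/pUC-type origin for propagation in E. coli. The pVS1 origin, with the RepA replication and StaA stability proteins, is the module normally used to maintain such binary vectors in Agrobacterium. Bacterial selection is by kanamycin, through an aminoglycoside phosphotransferase gene driven by the bla promoter. No plant selectable marker appears in the annotated features or is mentioned in the record.

Within the T-DNA, an enhanced CaMV 35S promoter with the TMV Ω translational enhancer drives the SaCas9 coding sequence. The annotation shows this followed in line by a nucleoplasmin bipartite nuclear localization signal, HA epitope tag sequences and EYFP, ending at the NOS terminator. This suggests a nuclear-targeted nuclease fusion that can be detected by fluorescence or anti-HA antibodies.

Downstream are two guide RNA cassettes, each pairing an Arabidopsis U6-26 Pol III promoter (only partly recognised by the automated annotation) with the SaCas9 guide scaffold. According to the record, the guides target the ENTH/ANTH-family loci AT1G14910 and AT2G01600. The construct was deposited as part of a toolkit for comparing the efficiency and specificity of different Cas nucleases in plants, and here serves to deliver SaCas9 with two guides for simultaneous targeted mutagenesis of these genes.
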