Addgene plasmid #117646: pEPOR2KN0079
Purpose: Level2 MoClo construct, containing level1 plant expression cassettes for SaCas9(pEPOR1CB0015) and sgRNA_ENTH/ANT {AT1G14910}(pEPOR1CB0100)and sgRNA_ENTH/ANT {AT2G01600}(pEPOR1CB0111)
Depositing lab: Nicola Patron. Depositing organization: Earlham Institute. Publication: Comparison of efficiency and specificity of CRISPR-associated (Cas) nucleases in plants: An expanded toolkit for precision genome engineering. Raitskin O, Schudoma C, West A, Patron NJ. PLoS One. 2019 Feb 27;14(2):e0211598. doi: 10.1371/journal.pone.0211598. eCollection 2019. PubMed 30811422.
Backbone
  Vector backbone: pICSL4723
  Vector type: Plant Expression
Growth in bacteria
  Bacterial resistance: Kanamycin, 50 μg/mL
  Growth temperature: 37°C
  Growth strain: DH5alpha
  Copy number: High Copy
Gene/Insert
  Gene/Insert name: [35S:SaCas9(pEPOR1CB0015) ] +[AtU6-26:sgRNA]
  Species: Synthetic
  Cloning method: Restriction Enzyme; 5′ cloning site BpiI (destroyed during cloning); 3′ cloning site BpiI (destroyed during cloning)
Terms and licenses: Academic/Nonprofit Terms; Industry Terms: Not Available to Industry
Depositor comments: Please visit https://www.biorxiv.org/content/early/2018/09/20/422766 for BioRxiv preprint
How to cite: pEPOR2KN0079 was a gift from Nicola Patron (Addgene plasmid # 117646 ; http://n2t.net/addgene:117646 ; RRID:Addgene_117646)
